>Addgene plasmid #117793 | pPRISM-Cre-cmlc2-mRFP | addgene full sequence | sequence record 238292 | Addgene NGS Result
CGGGTTTCGCCACCTCTGACTTGAGCGTCGATTTTTGTGATGCTCGTCAGGGGGGCGGAGCCTATGGAAA
AACGCCAGCAACGCGGCCTTTTTACGGTTCCTGGCCTTTTGCTGGCCTTTTGCTCACATGTTCTTTCCTG
CGTTATCCCCTGATTCTGTGGATAACCGTATTACCGCCTTTGAGTGAGCTGATACCGCTCGCCGCAGCCG
AACGACCGAGCGCAGCGAGTCAGTGAGCGAGGAAGCGGAACAGATTTAAATGGTACCGAGCAGAGGTGTA
AAAAGTACTCAAAAATTTTACTCAAGTGAAAGTACAAGTACTTAGGGAAAATTTTACTCAATTAAAAGTA
AAAGTATCTGGCTAGAATCTTACTTGAGTAAAAGTAAAAAAGTACTCCATTAAAATTGTACTTGAGTATT
AAGGAAGTAAAAGTAAAAGCAAGAAAGAAAACTAGAGTGGTCTCCCTTTAGTGAGGGTCAATTGATGGGA
GGCGTTCGGGCCACAGCGGACACGCAGGTGCGCAACGCAATTAATGTGAGTTAGCTCACTCATTAGGCAC
CCCAGGCTTTACACTTTATGCTTCCGGCTCGTATGTTGTGTGGAATTGTGAGCGGATAACAATTTCACAC
AGGAAACAGCTATGACCATGATTACGCCAAGCGCGCAATTAACCCTCACTAAAGGGAACAAAAGCTGGAG
GACCTCGAGGGGGGGCCCGGTACCCAATTCGCCCTATAGTGAGTCGTATTACGCGCGCTCACTGGCCGTC
GTTTTACAACGTCGTGACTGGGAAAACCCTGGCGTTACCCAACTTAATCGCCTTGCAGCACATCCCCCTT
TCGCCAGCTGGCGTAATAGCGAAGAGGCCCGCACCGATCGCCCTTCCCAACAGTTGCGCAGCCTGAATGG
CGAATGGACCTGCCACACTTCCCGGAGCCACGAACTTCTCTCTGTTAAAGCAAGCAGGAGACGTGGAAGA
AAACCCCGGTCCTATGTCCAATTTACTGACCGTACACCAAAATTTGCCTGCATTACCGGTCGATGCAACG
AGTGATGAGGTTCGCAAGAACCTGATGGACATGTTCAGGGATCGCCAGGCGTTTTCTGAGCATACCTGGA
AAATGCTTCTGTCCGTTTGCCGGTCGTGGGCGGCATGGTGCAAGTTGAATAACCGGAAATGGTTTCCCGC
AGAACCTGAAGATGTTCGCGATTATCTTCTATATCTTCAGGCGCGCGGTCTGGCAGTAAAAACTATCCAG
CAACATTTGGGCCAGCTAAACATGCTTCATCGTCGGTCCGGGCTGCCACGACCAAGTGACAGCAATGCTG
TTTCACTGGTTATGCGGCGGATCCGAAAAGAAAACGTTGATGCCGGTGAACGTGCAAAACAGGCTCTAGC
GTTCGAACGCACTGATTTCGACCAGGTTCGTTCACTCATGGAAAATAGCGATCGCTGCCAGGATATACGT
AATCTGGCATTTCTGGGGATTGCTTATAACACCCTGTTACGTATAGCCGAAATTGCCAGGATCAGGGTTA
AAGATATCTCACGTACTGACGGTGGGAGAATGTTAATCCATATTGGCAGAACGAAAACGCTGGTTAGCAC
CGCTGGAGTAGAGAAGGCACTTAGCCTGGGGGTAACTAAACTGGTCGAGCGATGGATTTCCGTCTCTGGT
GTAGCTGATGATCCGAATAACTACCTGTTTTGCCGGGTCAGAAAAAATGGTGTTGCCGCGCCATCTGCCA
CCAGCCAGCTATCAACTCGCGCCCTGGAAGGGATTTTTGAAGCAACTCATCGATTGATTTACGGCGCTAA
GGATGACTCTGGTCAGAGATACCTGGCCTGGTCTGGACACAGTGCCCGTGTCGGAGCCGCGCGAGATATG
GCCCGCGCTGGAGTTTCAATACCGGAGATCATGCAAGCTGGTGGCTGGACCAATGTAAATATTGTCATGA
ACTATATCCGTAACCTGGATAGTGAAACAGGGGCAATGGTGCGCCTGCTGGAAGATGGCGATTAGAACTA
GTAATTAAGTCTCAGCCACCGTTAACTGAACATGTCAAAACCTGTGGAGACTGTTGAGATTTGATGTTCT
GAAAAGATAAAGCCTATAAATAAAATGTTGCCCAAATTTCCTGCCTGATGTTTTTCTTTGTCTTTGCTAC
ATGGCTTTGCTGCTCGGATCGGCTCACTCTGTGTATGCCACGTTCACTTTGTACTCTCCTTCTCACGGTA
GGTTTATTATTTTTAGATGTGCAGTTAGTTTCTGTGAAATAACACACCACACACTGATATTGTCTGTGCA
TTGACTTGGTGAGTGCACATTGTTTTTGATCTTGACATATTTATATTTGATTGATCAGGTGAACTGTGTG
AATCTAAAGTGCTCCATACAGATGTTCTGCATTGAAAATATTCTCATTTTATTAGTGGAAGTGAGTGTAT
GCCACATCCAATCAATTTCAGCAAACACCCCAGTATGATTTAATGCAAAAAAATGAAGGTATCAAACACG
CATTACTACTTTGCAGTTAAATATTTAACATTTATTCCAACACGAAAAAAAGCAGTAAATAACACTTTGA
CAAACACGTCAGGACATCTTATTTTTGTCACCCTCACAGGCAATTTAGTATAATATATTATATATATATA
TATATCATATAATAATATTCAGTATAATATATATATATATATCATATTATAATATTCAGTATAATATAAA
ACACAAACACATATATGTATAATATAATATAACATTTTTATTTATTGAGATGCCTCTATGGACCGTGTTA
TAAGAAGTAAAGATCAGGAGAAGTAAACATGAAGTGTAATTATGAATACTGATGTTAAATTAAGCTATGA
TGAGTTTTCACTGTTAATTTACCATCTCAATTAAATGTTGATGCCTCCATGACCAAGTTAAGCAGATGAG
ACTGAGGACAACTGTAGAAGACAAGATGTTCACTTTGCTGAATATAGCTGGCTTGACAGTTATCTATGAC
TCTATAAATATATATATATTTTTTTTTTATAAAATGATTTATTTATAACTATATATCCATTTCTCAGACA
GGTGCTTCATATCCCTCACTCCCGTAGCTGTCCATGCTGGATCTGTCCCCGTTGTTTTTAAAAAGCTAAA
TAAGTTATTAACATGACTGCATCCAGCGAGCCAAACCTGTCTGGTGTACAGCTACCAGAGAAGCTTGAGA
TCCTAGTCACCGGCGGCATTCATCCATCCTTTTCATCCCTCAAATCTCTCATTCACGTCCCCCTCCCCAT
CTGCACACTTTATCTCATTTTCCACCCTGCTGGAATCTGAGCACTTGTGCAGTTATCAGGGCTCCTGTAT
TTAGGAGGCTCTGGGTGTCCATGTAGGGGACGAACAGAAACACTGCAGACCTTTATAGAAGAACAAATGA
TAAGAGTCCTCATACATAAAGACTCCATTAGAAACGTCAGTGACCCAGGAGCCCAGACCAACAGCAAAGC
AGACAGTGAAGGATCCACAGCCTGACTAACTCGACAAACCCCCCCAAACCTAAGGTGAGTTGATCTTTAA
GCTTTTTACATTTTCAGCTCGCATATATCAATTCGCGCGCATTGTCACACTAGCACCCACTAGCGGTCAG
ACTGCAGATTGCAGCACGAAACAGGAAGCTGACTCCACATGGTCACATGCTCACTGAAGTGTTGACTTCC
CTGACAGCTGTGCACTTTCTAAACCGGTTTTCTCATTCATTTACAGTTCAGCCGGAATTCACCTCGAGAC
CATGGCTCCAAAGAAGAAGCGTAAGGTAACCATGGCCTCCTCCGAGGACGTCATCAAGGAGTTCATGCGC
TTCAAGGTGCGCATGGAGGGCTCCGTGAACGGCCACGAGTTCGAGATCGAGGGCGAGGGCGAGGGCCGCC
CCTACGAGGGCACCCAGACCGCCAAGCTGAAGGTGACCAAGGGCGGCCCCCTGCCCTTCGCCTGGGACAT
CCTGTCCCCTCAGTTCCAGTACGGCTCCAAGGCCTACGTGAAGCACCCCGCCGACATCCCCGACTACTTG
AAGCTGTCCTTCCCCGAGGGCTTCAAGTGGGAGCGCGTGATGAACTTCGAGGACGGCGGCGTGGTGACCG
TGACCCAGGACTCCTCCCTGCAGGACGGCGAGTTCATCTACAAGGTGAAGCTGCGCGGCACCAACTTCCC
CTCCGACGGCCCCGTAATGCAGAAGAAGACCATGGGCTGGGAGGCCTCCACCGAGCGGATGTACCCCGAG
GACGGCGCCCTGAAGGGCGAGATCAAGATGAGGCTGAAGCTGAAGGACGGCGGCCACTACGACGCCGAGG
TCAAGACCACCTACATGGCCAAGAAGCCCGTGCAGCTGCCCGGCGCCTACAAGACCGACATCAAGCTGGA
CATCACCTCCCACAACGAGGACTACACCATCGTGGAACAGTACGAGCGCGCCGAGGGCCGCCACTCCACC
GGCGCCTAAAGCTGTGATCTGTGCCTTCTAGTTGCCAGCCATCTGTTGTTTGCCCCTCCCCCGTGCCTTC
CTTGACCCTGGAAGGTGCCACTCCCACTGTCCTTTCCTAATAAAATGAGGAAATTGCATCGCATTGTCTG
AGTAGGTGTCATTCTATTCTGGGGGGTGGGGTGGGGCAGGACAGCAAGGGGGAGGATTGGGAAGACAATA
GCAGGCATGCTGGGGATGCGGTGGGCTCTATGGCTTCTGAGGCGGAAAGAACCAAAGGGCGAATTAATTC
ATTGATGAGTTTGGACAAACCACAACTAGAATGCAGTGAAAAAAATGCTTTATTTGTGAAATTTGTGATG
CTATTGCTTTATTTGTAACCATTATAAGCTGCAATAAACAAGTTAACAACAACAATTGCATTCATTTTAT
GTTTCAGGTTCAGGGGGAGGTGTGGGAGGTTTTTTAAAGCAAGTAAAACCTCTACAAATGTGGTCATTGA
TGAGTTTGGACAAACCACAACTAGAATGCAGTGAAAAAAATGCTTTATTTGTGAAATTTGTGATGCTATT
GCTTTATTTGTAACCATTATAAGCTGCAATAAACAAGTTAACAACAACAATTGCATTCATTTTATGTTTC
AGGTTCAGGGGGAGGTGTGGGAGGTTTTTTAAAGCAAGTAAAACCTCTACAAATGTGGTCATTCAGATCA
ATTAACCCTCACCCGGGCTAGCGATGCATGGGAGCTCTGACGTACGTTGTCTAGCAAGGAAGTGAAGAGC
TATCCGGATATATATGTATGTTATCATAACTGTACTGGCTATGTCAGGTGGTAATGACTGTAACGTTACG
TTACTCGTTGTAGGCACGACATTGAATATGCTCTTCTCCGCTGTGGCCCGAACGCCTCCCGCTAGCGATG
GGATCTAATACGACTCACTATAGGGAGACCAAGGGAAAATAGAATGAAGTGATCTCCAAAAAATAAGTAC
TTTTTGACTGTAAATAAAATTGTAAGGAGTAAAAAGTACTTTTTTTTCTAAAAAAATGTAATTAAGTAAA
AGTAAAAGTATTGATTTTTAATTGTACTCAAGTAAAGTAAAAATCCCCAAAAATAATACTTAAGTACAGT
AATCAAGTAAAATTACTCAAGTACTTTACACCTCTGGGATCCAGCTGCATCATGAACAATAAAACTGTCT
GCTTACATAAACAGTAATACAAGGGGTGTTATGAGCCATATTCAACGGGAAACGTCGAGGCCGCGATTAA
ATTCCAACATGGATGCTGATTTATATGGGTATAAATGGGCTCGCGATAATGTCGGGCAATCAGGTGCGAC
AATCTATCGCTTGTATGGGAAGCCCGATGCGCCAGAGTTGTTTCTGAAACATGGCAAAGGTAGCGTTGCC
AATGATGTTACAGATGAGATGGTCAGACTAAACTGGCTGACGGAATTTATGCCTCTTCCGACCATCAAGC
ATTTTATCCGTACTCCTGATGATGCATGGTTACTCACCACTGCGATCCCCGGAAAAACAGCATTCCAGGT
ATTAGAAGAATATCCTGATTCAGGTGAAAATATTGTTGATGCGCTGGCAGTGTTCCTGCGCCGGTTGCAT
TCGATTCCTGTTTGTAATTGTCCTTTTAACAGCGATCGCGTATTTCGTCTCGCTCAGGCGCAATCACGAA
TGAATAACGGTTTGGTTGATGCGAGTGATTTTGATGACGAGCGTAATGGCTGGCCTGTTGAACAAGTCTG
GAAAGAAATGCATAAACTTTTGCCATTCTCACCGGATTCAGTCGTCACTCATGGTGATTTCTCACTTGAT
AACCTTATTTTTGACGAGGGGAAATTAATAGGTTGTATTGATGTTGGACGAGTCGGAATCGCAGACCGAT
ACCAGGATCTTGCCATCCTATGGAACTGCCTCGGTGAGTTTTCTCCTTCATTACAGAAACGGCTTTTTCA
AAAATATGGTATTGATAATCCTGATATGAATAAATTGCAGTTTCATTTGATGCTCGATGAGTTTTTCTAA
TCAGAATTGGTTAATTGGTTGTAACACTGGCAAAAAGGATCTAGGTGAAGATCCTTTTTGATAATCTCAT
GACCAAAATCCCTTAACGTGAGTTTTCGTTCCACTGAGCGTCAGACCCCGTAGAAAAGATCAAAGGATCT
TCTTGAGATCCTTTTTTTCTGCGCGTAATCTGCTGCTTGCAAACAAAAAAACCACCGCTACCAGCGGTGG
TTTGTTTGCCGGATCAAGAGCTACCAACTCTTTTTCCGAAGGTAACTGGCTTCAGCAGAGCGCAGATACC
AAATACTGTTCTTCTAGTGTAGCCGTAGTTAGGCCACCACTTCAAGAACTCTGTAGCACCGCCTACATAC
CTCGCTCTGCTAATCCTGTTACCAGTGGCTGCTGCCAGTGGCGATAAGTCGTGTCTTACCGGGTTGGACT
CAAGACGATAGTTACCGGATAAGGCGCAGCGGTCGGGCTGAACGGGGGGTTCGTGCACACAGCCCAGCTT
GGAGCGAACGACCTACACCGAACTGAGATACCTACAGCGTGAGCTATGAGAAAGCGCCACGGTTCCCGAA
GGGAGAAAGGCGGACAGGTATCCGGTAAGCGGCAGGGTCGGAACAGGAGAGCGCACGAGGGAGCTTCCAG
GGGGAAACGCCTGGTATCTTTATAGTCCTGT
Features (pLannotate 1.2.2; 21 found; start..end, strand, type, name):
    457..475     -  promoter       T7 Φ3.8 promoter (fragment): weak promoter for bacteriophage T7 RNA polymerase
    532..553     +  protein_bind   CAP binding site: CAP binding activates transcription in the presence of cAMP. E. coli catabolite activator protein
    568..598     +  promoter       lac promoter: promoter for the E. coli lac operon
    606..622     +  protein_bind   lac operator: The lac repressor binds to the lac operator to inhibit transcription in E. coli. This inhibition can be relieved by adding lactose or isopropyl-β-D-thiogalactopyranoside (IPTG). lac repressor encoded by lacI
    667..685     +  promoter       T3 promoter: promoter for bacteriophage T3 RNA polymerase
    701..724     +  misc_feature   MCS (fragment): pBluescript multiple cloning site
    733..751     -  promoter       T7 promoter: promoter for bacteriophage T7 RNA polymerase
    759..914     +  CDS            lacZα (fragment): LacZα fragment of β-galactosidase; lacZ fragment
    937..993     +  CDS            P2A: 2A peptide from porcine teschovirus-1 polyprotein Eukaryotic ribosomes fail to insert a peptide bond between the Gly and Pro residues, yielding separate polypeptides.
    994..2022    +  CDS            cre: RECR_BPP1 - Experimental evidence at protein level: Swiss-Prot protein existence level 1. Catalyzes site-specific recombination between two 34-base- pair LOXP sites. Its role is to maintain the phage genome as a monomeric unit-copy plasmid in the lysogenic state. From Escherichia phage P1 (Bacteriophage P1).
   2686..2702    +  promoter       LEU2 promoter (fragment): S. cerevisiae LEU2
   3812..4489    +  CDS            mRFP1: monomeric derivative of DsRed (Campbell et al., 2002) mammalian codon-optimized
   4499..4723    +  polyA_signal   bGH poly(A) signal: bovine growth hormone polyadenylation signal
   4727..4744    +  promoter       SV40 promoter (fragment): SV40 enhancer and early promoter
   4793..4874    -  polyA_signal   SV40 poly(A) signal: SV40 polyadenylation signal
   4897..4964    -  CDS            large T antigen (fragment): large T antigen from SV40 (simian virus 40)
   4998..5079    -  polyA_signal   SV40 poly(A) signal: SV40 polyadenylation signal
   5102..5169    -  CDS            large T antigen (fragment): large T antigen from SV40 (simian virus 40)
   5396..5414    +  promoter       T7 promoter: promoter for bacteriophage T7 RNA polymerase
   5701..6510    +  CDS            KanR: aminoglycoside phosphotransferase; aph(3')-Ia; confers resistance to kanamycin in bacteria or G418 (Geneticin®) in eukaryotes
   6653..70      +  rep_origin     ori (across the origin): high-copy-number ColE1/pMB1/pBR322/pUC origin of replication
