[The description below was written by a language model from this plasmid's Addgene catalogue record and pLannotate feature annotations shown in this document.]
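Description:
pPRISM-Cre-cmlc2-mRFP is a 7.2 kb bacterial donor plasmid for precise CRISPR-directed genomic integration by the GeneWeld method, in which short homology arms direct insertion of a cassette at a nuclease-cut target locus. It is built on the pK backbone and is catalogued as a synthetic biology vector. It is maintained in E. coli through a high-copy ColE1/pUC-type origin and selected with kanamycin via an aph(3')-Ia resistance gene. The insert is listed for use in zebrafish, and the depositor notes that it may also work in other species.

The primary payload is a P2A peptide coding sequence fused directly upstream of the bacteriophage P1 Cre recombinase open reading frame. No promoter is annotated ahead of this unit. That layout fits a design in which in-frame integration into a target gene places Cre under endogenous control, with P2A separating Cre from the host protein fragment, although the record does not say this explicitly. Upstream of P2A lies a lac promoter/operator and lacZα fragment flanked by T3 and T7 promoters, remnants of a pBluescript-type cloning region. The record does not mark where the homology arms are inserted, but online design and cloning tools are mentioned.

A secondary marker cassette follows Cre. According to the depositor, a cardiac myosin light chain 2 (cmlc2) promoter drives NLS-mRFP. The feature table annotates only the mRFP1 coding sequence and a bGH polyadenylation signal, not the promoter or the NLS. This heart-specific red nuclear reporter allows visual identification of animals carrying the integration. Two reverse-oriented SV40 poly(A) elements lie downstream. The depositor reports minor sequence discrepancies against the quality control result that do not affect function.
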