Addgene plasmid #117793: pPRISM-Cre-cmlc2-mRFP
Purpose: Donor for precise CRISPR directed genomic integration using the GeneWeld method
Depositing lab: Jeffrey Essner. Depositing organization: Iowa State University. Publication: Efficient targeted integration directed by short homology in zebrafish and mammalian cells. Wierson WA, Welker JM, Almeida MP, Mann CM, Webster DA, Torrie ME, Weiss TJ, Kambakam S, Vollbrecht MK, Lan M, McKeighan KC, Levey J, Ming Z, Wehmeier A, Mikelson CS, Haltom JA, Kwan KM, Chien CB, Balciunas D, Ekker SC, Clark KJ, Webber BR, Moriarity BS, Solin SL, Carlson DF, Dobbs DL, McGrail M, Essner J. Elife. 2020 May 15;9. pii: 53968. doi: 10.7554/eLife.53968. PubMed 32412410.
Backbone
  Vector backbone: pK
  Backbone manufacturer: Karl J. Clark
  Backbone size w/o insert (bp): 2856
  Vector type: Synthetic Biology
Growth in bacteria
  Bacterial resistance: Kanamycin, 50 μg/mL
  Growth temperature: 30°C
  Growth strain: NEB Stable
  Copy number: High Copy
Gene/Insert
  Gene/Insert name: Cre (alt name: Cre Recombinase)
  Species: D. rerio (zebrafish)
  Insert size (bp): 4315
  Cloning method: Gibson Cloning
  Sequencing primers: 5′ aaaagcaagaaagaaaactagagtgg; 3′ atggctcataacaccccttg
Terms and licenses: Academic/Nonprofit Terms; Industry Terms: Not Available to Industry
Depositor comments: Secondary gene is a cardiac-myosin-light-chain-2 promoter driving NLS-mRFP. Online tools and cloning help available at <www.genesculpt.org/gtaghd/>. May work in additional species beyond those listed. Please note that some discrepancies were found between Addgene's quality control result and the depositor's provided sequence. The depositor noted that these discrepancies do NOT affect plasmid function.
How to cite: pPRISM-Cre-cmlc2-mRFP was a gift from Jeffrey Essner (Addgene plasmid # 117793 ; http://n2t.net/addgene:117793 ; RRID:Addgene_117793)
