>Addgene plasmid #117793 | pPRISM-Cre-cmlc2-mRFP | depositor partial sequence | sequence record 222332 | Backbone
TGAAGAGCTATCCGGATATATATGTATGTTATCATAACTGTACTGGCTATGTCAGGTGGTAATGACTGTA
ACGTTACGTTACTCGTTGTAGGCACGACATTGAATATGCTCTTCTCCGCTGTGGCCCGAACGCCTCCCGC
TAGCGATGGGATCTAATACGACTCACTATAGGGAGACCAAGGGAAAATAGAATGAAGTGATCTCCAAAAA
ATAAGTACTTTTTGACTGTAAATAAAATTGTAAGGAGTAAAAAGTACTTTTTTTTCTAAAAAAATGTAAT
TAAGTAAAAGTAAAAGTATTGATTTTTAATTGTACTCAAGTAAAGTAAAAATCCCCAAAAATAATACTTA
AGTACAGTAATCAAGTAAAATTACTCAAGTACTTTACACCTCTGGGATCCAGCTGCATCATGAACAATAA
AACTGTCTGCTTACATAAACAGTAATACAAGGGGTGTTATGAGCCATATTCAACGGGAAACGTCGAGGCC
GCGATTAAATTCCAACATGGATGCTGATTTATATGGGTATAAATGGGCTCGCGATAATGTCGGGCAATCA
GGTGCGACAATCTATCGCTTGTATGGGAAGCCCGATGCGCCAGAGTTGTTTCTGAAACATGGCAAAGGTA
GCGTTGCCAATGATGTTACAGATGAGATGGTCAGACTAAACTGGCTGACGGAATTTATGCCTCTTCCGAC
CATCAAGCATTTTATCCGTACTCCTGATGATGCATGGTTACTCACCACTGCGATCCCCGGAAAAACAGCA
TTCCAGGTATTAGAAGAATATCCTGATTCAGGTGAAAATATTGTTGATGCGCTGGCAGTGTTCCTGCGCC
GGTTGCATTCGATTCCTGTTTGTAATTGTCCTTTTAACAGCGATCGCGTATTTCGTCTCGCTCAGGCGCA
ATCACGAATGAATAACGGTTTGGTTGATGCGAGTGATTTTGATGACGAGCGTAATGGCTGGCCTGTTGAA
CAAGTCTGGAAAGAAATGCATAAACTTTTGCCATTCTCACCGGATTCAGTCGTCACTCATGGTGATTTCT
CACTTGATAACCTTATTTTTGACGAGGGGAAATTAATAGGTTGTATTGATGTTGGACGAGTCGGAATCGC
AGACCGATACCAGGATCTTGCCATCCTATGGAACTGCCTCGGTGAGTTTTCTCCTTCATTACAGAAACGG
CTTTTTCAAAAATATGGTATTGATAATCCTGATATGAATAAATTGCAGTTTCATTTGATGCTCGATGAGT
TTTTCTAATCAGAATTGGTTAATTGGTTGTAACACTGGCAAAAAGGATCTAGGTGAAGATCCTTTTTGAT
AATCTCATGACCAAAATCCCTTAACGTGAGTTTTCGTTCCACTGAGCGTCAGACCCCGTAGAAAAGATCA
AAGGATCTTCTTGAGATCCTTTTTTTCTGCGCGTAATCTGCTGCTTGCAAACAAAAAAACCACCGCTACC
AGCGGTGGTTTGTTTGCCGGATCAAGAGCTACCAACTCTTTTTCCGAAGGTAACTGGCTTCAGCAGAGCG
CAGATACCAAATACTGTTCTTCTAGTGTAGCCGTAGTTAGGCCACCACTTCAAGAACTCTGTAGCACCGC
CTACATACCTCGCTCTGCTAATCCTGTTACCAGTGGCTGCTGCCAGTGGCGATAAGTCGTGTCTTACCGG
GTTGGACTCAAGACGATAGTTACCGGATAAGGCGCAGCGGTCGGGCTGAACGGGGGGTTCGTGCACACAG
CCCAGCTTGGAGCGAACGACCTACACCGAACTGAGATACCTACAGCGTGAGCTATGAGAAAGCGCCACGG
TTCCCGAAGGGAGAAAGGCGGACAGGTATCCGGTAAGCGGCAGGGTCGGAACAGGAGAGCGCACGAGGGA
GCTTCCAGGGGGAAACGCCTGGTATCTTTATAGTCCTGTCGGGTTTCGCCACCTCTGACTTGAGCGTCGA
TTTTTGTGATGCTCGTCAGGGGGGCGGAGCCTATGGAAAAACGCCAGCAACGCGGCCTTTTTACGGTTCC
TGGCCTTTTGCTGGCCTTTTGCTCACATGTTCTTTCCTGCGTTATCCCCTGATTCTGTGGATAACCGTAT
TACCGCCTTTGAGTGAGCTGATACCGCTCGCCGCAGCCGAACGACCGAGCGCAGCGAGTCAGTGAGCGAG
GAAGCGGAACAGATTTAAATGGTACCGAGCAGAGGTGTAAAAAGTACTCAAAAATTTTACTCAAGTGAAA
GTACAAGTACTTAGGGAAAATTTTACTCAATTAAAAGTAAAAGTATCTGGCTAGAATCTTACTTGAGTAA
AAGTAAAAAAGTACTCCATTAAAATTGTACTTGAGTATTAAGGAAGTAAAAGTAAAAGCAAGAAAGAAAA
CTAGAGTGGTCTCCCTTTAGTGAGGGTCAATTGATGGGAGGCGTTCGGGCCACAGCGGACACGCAGGTGC
GCAACGCAATTAATGTGAGTTAGCTCACTCATTAGGCACCCCAGGCTTTACACTTTATGCTTCCGGCTCG
TATGTTGTGTGGAATTGTGAGCGGATAACAATTTCACACAGGAAACAGCTATGACCATGATTACGCCAAG
CGCGCAATTAACCCTCACTAAAGGGAACAAAAGCTGGAGGACCTCGAGGGGGGGCCCGGTACCCAATTCG
CCCTATAGTGAGTCGTATTACGCGCGCTCACTGGCCGTCGTTTTACAACGTCGTGACTGGGAAAACCCTG
GCGTTACCCAACTTAATCGCCTTGCAGCACATCCCCCTTTCGCCAGCTGGCGTAATAGCGAAGAGGCCCG
CACCGATCGCCCTTCCCAACAGTTGCGCAGCCTGAATGGCGAATGGACCTGCCACA
