>Addgene plasmid #117793 | pPRISM-Cre-cmlc2-mRFP | depositor partial sequence | sequence record 222333 | Insert
CTTCCCGGAGCCACGAACTTCTCTCTGTTAAAGCAAGCAGGAGACGTGGAAGAAAACCCCGGTCCTATGT
CCAATTTACTGACCGTACACCAAAATTTGCCTGCATTACCGGTCGATGCAACGAGTGATGAGGTTCGCAA
GAACCTGATGGACATGTTCAGGGATCGCCAGGCGTTTTCTGAGCATACCTGGAAAATGCTTCTGTCCGTT
TGCCGGTCGTGGGCGGCATGGTGCAAGTTGAATAACCGGAAATGGTTTCCCGCAGAACCTGAAGATGTTC
GCGATTATCTTCTATATCTTCAGGCGCGCGGTCTGGCAGTAAAAACTATCCAGCAACATTTGGGCCAGCT
AAACATGCTTCATCGTCGGTCCGGGCTGCCACGACCAAGTGACAGCAATGCTGTTTCACTGGTTATGCGG
CGGATCCGAAAAGAAAACGTTGATGCCGGTGAACGTGCAAAACAGGCTCTAGCGTTCGAACGCACTGATT
TCGACCAGGTTCGTTCACTCATGGAAAATAGCGATCGCTGCCAGGATATACGTAATCTGGCATTTCTGGG
GATTGCTTATAACACCCTGTTACGTATAGCCGAAATTGCCAGGATCAGGGTTAAAGATATCTCACGTACT
GACGGTGGGAGAATGTTAATCCATATTGGCAGAACGAAAACGCTGGTTAGCACCGCTGGAGTAGAGAAGG
CACTTAGCCTGGGGGTAACTAAACTGGTCGAGCGATGGATTTCCGTCTCTGGTGTAGCTGATGATCCGAA
TAACTACCTGTTTTGCCGGGTCAGAAAAAATGGTGTTGCCGCGCCATCTGCCACCAGCCAGCTATCAACT
CGCGCCCTGGAAGGGATTTTTGAAGCAACTCATCGATTGATTTACGGCGCTAAGGATGACTCTGGTCAGA
GATACCTGGCCTGGTCTGGACACAGTGCCCGTGTCGGAGCCGCGCGAGATATGGCCCGCGCTGGAGTTTC
AATACCGGAGATCATGCAAGCTGGTGGCTGGACCAATGTAAATATTGTCATGAACTATATCCGTACCCTG
GATAGTGAAACAGGGGCAATGGTGCGCCTGCTGGAAGATGGCGATTAGAACTAGTAATTAAGTCTCAGCC
ACCGTTAACTGAACATGTCAAAACCTGTGGAGACTGTTGAGATTTGATGTTCTGAAAAGATAAAGCCTAT
AAATAAAATGTTGCCCAAATTTCCTGCCTGATGTTTTTCTTTGTCTTTGCTACATGGCTTTGCTGCTCGG
ATCGGCTCACTCTGTGTATGCCACGTTCACTTTGTACTCTCCTTCTCACGGTAGGTTTATTATTTTTAGA
TGTGCAGTTAGTTTCTGTGAAATAACACACCACACACTGATATTGTCTGTGCATTGACTTGGTGAGTGCA
CATTGTTTTTGATCTTGACATATTTATATTTGATTGATCAGGTGAACTGTGTGAATCTAAAGTGCTCCAT
ACAGATGTTCTGCATTGAAAATATTCTCATTTTATTAGTGGAAGTGAGTGTATGCCACATCCAATCAATT
TCAGCAAACACCCCAGTATGATTTAATGCAAAAAAATGAAGGTATCAAACACGCATTACTACTTTGCAGT
TAAATATTTAACATTTATTCCAACACGAAAAAAAGCAGTAAATAACACTTTGACAAACACGTCAGGACAT
CTTATTTTTGTCACCCTCACAGGCAATTTAGTATAATATATTATATATATATATATATCATATAATAATA
TTCAGTATAATATATATATATATATCATATTATAATATTCAGTATAATATAAAACACAAACACATATATG
TATAATATAATATAACATTTTTATTTATTGAGATGCCTCTATGGACCGTGTTATAAGAAGTAAAGATCAG
GAGAAGTAAACATGAAGTGTAATTATGAATACTGATGTTAAATTAAGCTATGATGAGTTTTCACTGTTAA
TTTACCATCTCAATTAAATGTTGATGCCTCCATGACCAAGTTAAGCAGATGAGACTGAGACAACTGTAGA
AGACAAGATGTTCACTTTGCTGAATATAGCTGGCTTGACAGTTATCTATGACTCTATAAATATATATATA
TTTTTTTTTTTATAAAATGATTTATTTATAACTATATATCCATTTCTCAGACAGGTGCTTCATATCCCTC
ACTCCCGTAGCTGTCCATGCTGGATCTGTCCCCGTTGTTTTTAAAAAGCTAAATAAGTTATTAACATGAC
TGCATCCAGCGAGCCAAACCTGTCTGGTGTACAGCTACCAGAGAAGCTTGAGATCCTAGTCACCGGCGGC
ATTCATCCATCCTTTTCATCCCTCAAATCTCTCATTCACGTCCCCCTCCCCATCTGCACACTTTATCTCA
TTTTCCACCCTGCTGGAATCTGAGCACTTGTGCAGTTATCAGGGCTCCTGTATTTAGGAGGCTCTGGGTG
TCCATGTAGGGGACGAACAGAAACACTGCAGACCTTTATAGAAGAACAAATGATAAGAGTCCTCATACAT
AAAGACTCCATTAGAAACGTCAGTGACCCAGGAGCCCAGACCAACAGCAAAGCAGACAGTGAAGGATCCA
CAGCCTGACTAACTCGACAAACCCCCCCAAACCTAAGGTGAGTTGATCTTTAAGCTTTTTACATTTTCAG
CTCGCATATATCAATTCGCGCGCATTGTCACACTAGCACCCACTAGCGGTCAGACTGCAGATTGCAGCAC
GAAACAGGAAGCTGACTCCACATGGTCACATGCTCACTGAAGTGTTGACTTCCCTGACAGCTGTGCACTT
TCTAAACCGGTTTTCTCATTCATTTACAGTTCAGCCGGAATTCACCTCGAGACCATGGCTCCAAAGAAGA
AGCGTAAGGTAACCATGGCCTCCTCCGAGGACGTCATCAAGGAGTTCATGCGCTTCAAGGTGCGCATGGA
GGGCTCCGTGAACGGCCACGAGTTCGAGATCGAGGGCGAGGGCGAGGGCCGCCCCTACGAGGGCACCCAG
ACCGCCAAGCTGAAGGTGACCAAGGGCGGCCCCCTGCCCTTCGCCTGGGACATCCTGTCCCCTCAGTTCC
AGTACGGCTCCAAGGCCTACGTGAAGCACCCCGCCGACATCCCCGACTACTTGAAGCTGTCCTTCCCCGA
GGGCTTCAAGTGGGAGCGCGTGATGAACTTCGAGGACGGCGGCGTGGTGACCGTGACCCAGGACTCCTCC
CTGCAGGACGGCGAGTTCATCTACAAGGTGAAGCTGCGCGGCACCAACTTCCCCTCCGACGGCCCCGTAA
TGCAGAAGAAGACCATGGGCTGGGAGGCCTCCACCGAGCGGATGTACCCCGAGGACGGCGCCCTGAAGGG
CGAGATCAAGATGAGGCTGAAGCTGAAGGACGGCGGCCACTACGACGCCGAGGTCAAGACCACCTACATG
GCCAAGAAGCCCGTGCAGCTGCCCGGCGCCTACAAGACCGACATCAAGCTGGACATCACCTCCCACAACG
AGGACTACACCATCGTGGAACAGTACGAGCGCGCCGAGGGCCGCCACTCCACCGGCGCCTAAAGCTGAGA
TCTGTGCCTTCTAGTTGCCAGCCATCTGTTGTTTGCCCCTCCCCCGTGCCTTCCTTGACCCTGGAAGGTG
CCACTCCCACTGTCCTTTCCTAATAAAATGAGGAAATTGCATCGCATTGTCTGAGTAGGTGTCATTCTAT
TCTGGGGGGTGGGGTGGGGCAGGACAGCAAGGGGGAGGATTGGGAAGACAATAGCAGGCATGCTGGGGAT
GCGGTGGGCTCTATGGCTTCTGAGGCGGAAAGAACCAAAGGGCGAATTAATTCATTGATGAGTTTGGACA
AACCACAACTAGAATGCAGTGAAAAAAATGCTTTATTTGTGAAATTTGTGATGCTATTGCTTTATTTGTA
ACCATTATAAGCTGCAATAAACAAGTTAACAACAACAATTGCATTCATTTTATGTTTCAGGTTCAGGGGG
AGGTGTGGGAGGTTTTTTAAAGCAAGTAAAACCTCTACAAATGTGGTCATTGATGAGTTTGGACAAACCA
CAACTAGAATGCAGTGAAAAAAATGCTTTATTTGTGAAATTTGTGATGCTATTGCTTTATTTGTAACCAT
TATAAGCTGCAATAAACAAGTTAACAACAACAATTGCATTCATTTTATGTTTCAGGTTCAGGGGGAGGTG
TGGGAGGTTTTTTAAAGCAAGTAAAACCTCTACAAATGTGGTCATTCAGATCAATTAACCCTCACCCGGG
CTAGCGATGCATGGGAGCTCTGACGTACGTTGTCTAGCAAGGAAG
